>Addgene plasmid #180375 | pcDNA3.3_SARS2_omicron_BA.1 | addgene full sequence | sequence record 354659 | Addgene NGS Result
ACGCGTTGACATTGATTATTGACTAGTTATTAATAGTAATCAATTACGGGGTCATTAGTTCATAGCCCAT
ATATGGAGTTCCGCGTTACATAACTTACGGTAAATGGCCCGCCTGGCTGACCGCCCAACGACCCCCGCCC
ATTGACGTCAATAATGACGTATGTTCCCATAGTAACGCCAATAGGGACTTTCCATTGACGTCAATGGGTG
GAGTATTTACGGTAAACTGCCCACTTGGCAGTACATCAAGTGTATCATATGCCAAGTACGCCCCCTATTG
ACGTCAATGACGGTAAATGGCCCGCCTGGCATTATGCCCAGTACATGACCTTATGGGACTTTCCTACTTG
GCAGTACATCTACGTATTAGTCATCGCTATTACCATGGTGATGCGGTTTTGGCAGTACATCAATGGGCGT
GGATAGCGGTTTGACTCACGGGGATTTCCAAGTCTCCACCCCATTGACGTCAATGGGAGTTTGTTTTGGC
ACCAAAATCAACGGGACTTTCCAAAATGTCGTAACAACTCCGCCCCATTGACGCAAATGGGCGGTAGGCG
TGTACGGTGGGAGGTCTATATAAGCAGAGCTCGTTTAGTGAACCGTCAGATCGCCTGGAGACGCCATCCA
CGCTGTTTTGACCTCCATAGAAGACACCGGGACCGATCCAGCCTCCGGACTGAGCTCCTTAAGGTTAACT
CTAGAGAATTCGGATCCATGTTTGTGTTCCTGGTGCTGCTGCCACTGGTGTCCAGCCAGTGTGTGAACCT
GACCACCAGGACCCAACTTCCTCCTGCCTACACCAACTCCTTCACCAGGGGAGTCTACTACCCTGACAAG
GTGTTCAGGTCCTCTGTGCTGCACAGCACCCAGGACCTGTTCCTGCCATTCTTCAGCAATGTGACCTGGT
TCCATGTCATCTCTGGCACCAATGGCACCAAGAGGTTTGACAACCCTGTGCTGCCATTCAATGATGGAGT
CTACTTTGCCAGCATAGAGAAGAGCAACATCATCAGGGGCTGGATTTTTGGCACCACCCTGGACAGCAAG
ACCCAGTCCCTGCTGATTGTGAACAATGCCACCAATGTGGTGATTAAGGTGTGTGAGTTCCAGTTCTGTA
ATGACCCATTCCTGGACCACAAGAACAACAAGTCCTGGATGGAGTCTGAGTTCAGGGTCTACTCCTCTGC
CAACAACTGTACCTTTGAATATGTGAGCCAACCATTCCTGATGGACTTGGAGGGCAAGCAGGGCAACTTC
AAGAACCTGAGGGAGTTTGTGTTCAAGAACATTGATGGCTACTTCAAGATTTACAGCAAACACACACCAA
TCATAGTGAGGGAGCCAGAAGACCTGCCACAGGGCTTCTCTGCCTTGGAACCACTGGTGGACCTGCCAAT
TGGCATCAACATCACCAGGTTCCAGACCCTGCTGGCTCTGCACAGGTCCTACCTGACACCTGGAGACTCC
TCCTCTGGCTGGACAGCAGGAGCAGCAGCCTACTATGTGGGCTACCTCCAACCAAGGACCTTCCTGCTGA
AATACAATGAGAATGGCACCATCACAGATGCTGTGGACTGTGCCCTGGACCCACTGTCTGAGACCAAGTG
TACCCTGAAATCCTTCACAGTGGAGAAGGGCATCTACCAGACCAGCAACTTCAGGGTCCAACCAACAGAG
AGCATTGTGAGGTTTCCAAACATCACC
[585 nt withheld, positions 1708-2292]
AAGAGCACCAACCTGGTGAAGAACAAGTGTGTGAACTTCAACTTCAATGGACTGAAAGGCACAGGAGTGC
TGACAGAGAGCAACAAGAAGTTCCTGCCATTCCAACAGTTTGGCAGGGACATTGCTGACACCACAGATGC
TGTGAGGGACCCACAGACCTTGGAGATTCTGGACATCACACCATGTTCCTTTGGAGGAGTGTCTGTGATT
ACACCTGGCACCAACACCAGCAACCAGGTGGCTGTGCTCTACCAGGGTGTGAACTGTACTGAGGTGCCTG
TGGCTATCCATGCTGACCAACTTACACCAACCTGGAGGGTCTACAGCACAGGCAGCAATGTGTTCCAGAC
CAGGGCTGGCTGTCTGATTGGAGCAGAGTATGTGAACAACTCCTATGAGTGTGACATCCCAATTGGAGCA
GGCATCTGTGCCTCCTACCAGACCCAGACCAAGAGCCATAGGAGGGCAAGGTCTGTGGCAAGCCAGAGCA
TCATTGCCTACACAATGAGTCTGGGAGCAGAGAACTCTGTGGCTTACAGCAACAACAGCATTGCCATCCC
AACCAACTTCACCATCTCTGTGACCACAGAGATTCTGCCTGTGAGTATGACCAAGACCTCTGTGGACTGT
ACAATGTATATCTGTGGAGACAGCACAGAGTGTAGCAACCTGCTGCTCCAATATGGCTCCTTCTGTACCC
AACTTAAGAGGGCTCTGACAGGCATTGCTGTGGAACAGGACAAGAACACCCAGGAGGTGTTTGCCCAGGT
GAAGCAGATTTACAAGACACCTCCAATCAAGTACTTTGGAGGCTTCAACTTCAGCCAGATTCTGCCTGAC
CCAAGCAAGCCAAGCAAGAGGTCCTTCATTGAGGACCTGCTGTTCAACAAGGTGACCCTGGCTGATGCTG
GCTTCATCAAGCAATATGGAGACTGTCTGGGAGACATTGCTGCCAGGGACCTGATTTGTGCCCAGAAGTT
CAAGGGACTGACAGTGCTGCCTCCACTGCTGACAGATGAGATGATTGCCCAATACACCTCTGCCCTGCTG
GCTGGCACCATCACCTCTGGCTGGACCTTTGGAGCAGGAGCAGCCCTCCAAATCCCATTTGCTATGCAGA
TGGCTTACAGGTTCAATGGCATTGGAGTGACCCAGAATGTGCTCTATGAGAACCAGAAACTGATTGCCAA
CCAGTTCAACTCTGCCATTGGCAAGATTCAGGACTCCCTGTCCAGCACAGCCTCTGCCCTGGGCAAACTC
CAAGATGTGGTGAACCATAATGCCCAGGCTCTGAACACCCTGGTGAAGCAACTTTCCAGCAAGTTTGGAG
CCATCTCCTCTGTGCTGAATGACATCTTCAGCAGACTGGACAAGGTGGAGGCTGAGGTCCAGATTGACAG
ACTGATTACAGGCAGACTCCAATCCCTCCAAACCTATGTGACCCAACAACTTATCAGGGCTGCTGAGATT
AGGGCATCTGCCAACCTGGCTGCCACCAAGATGAGTGAGTGTGTGCTGGGACAAAGCAAGAGGGTGGACT
TCTGTGGCAAGGGCTACCACCTGATGAGTTTTCCACAGTCTGCCCCTCATGGAGTGGTGTTCCTGCATGT
GACCTATGTGCCTGCCCAGGAGAAGAACTTCACCACAGCCCCTGCCATCTGCCATGATGGCAAGGCTCAC
TTTCCAAGGGAGGGAGTGTTTGTGAGCAATGGCACCCACTGGTTTGTGACCCAGAGGAACTTCTATGAAC
CACAGATTATCACCACAGACAACACCTTTGTGTCTGGCAACTGTGATGTGGTGATTGGCATTGTGAACAA
CACAGTCTATGACCCACTCCAACCTGAACTGGACTCCTTCAAGGAGGAACTGGACAAATACTTCAAGAAC
CACACCAGCCCTGATGTGGACCTGGGAGACATCTCTGGCATCAATGCCTCTGTGGTGAACATCCAGAAGG
AGATTGACAGACTGAATGAGGTGGCTAAGAACCTGAATGAGTCCCTGATTGACCTCCAAGAACTGGGCAA
ATATGAACAATACATCAAGTGGCCATGGTACATCTGGCTGGGCTTCATTGCTGGACTGATTGCCATTGTG
ATGGTGACCATAATGCTGTGTTGTATGACCTCCTGTTGTTCCTGTCTGAAAGGCTGTTGTTCCTGTGGCT
CCTGTTGTAAGTGACTCGAGCCATGGAAGCTTGATATCTAACTGACTGAACCGGTGGTACCAAACGGGGG
AGGCTAACTGAAACACGGAAGGAGACAATACCGGAAGGAACCCGCGCTATGACGGCAATAAAAAGACAGA
ATAAAACGCACGGGTGTTGGGTCGTTTGTTCATAAACGCGGGGTTCGGTCCCAGGGCTGGCACTCTGTCG
ATACCCCACCGAGACCCCATTGGGGCCAATACGCCCGCGTTTCTTCCTTTTCCCCACCCCACCCCCCAAG
TTCGGGTGAAGGCCCAGGGCTCGCAGCCAACGTCGGGGCGGCAGGCCCTGCCATAGCAGATCTGCGCAGC
TGGGGCTCTAGGGGGTATCCCC
[124 nt withheld, positions 4835-4958]
C
[91 nt withheld, positions 4960-5050]
A
[49 nt withheld, positions 5052-5100]
CCTTTGACGTTGGAGTCCACGTTCTTT
[37 nt withheld, positions 5128-5164]
ACCCTATCTCGGTCTATTCTTTTGATTTATAAGGGATTTTGCCGATTTCGGCCTATTGGTTAAAAAATGA
GCTGATTTAACAAAAATTTAACGCGAATTAATTCTGTGGAATGTGTGTCAGTTAGGGTGTGGAAAGTCCC
CAGGCTCCCCAGCAGGCAGAAGTATGCAAAGCATGCATCTCAATTAGTCAGCAACCAGGTGTGGAAAGTC
CCCAGGCTCCCCAGCAGGCAGAAGTATGCAAAGCATGCATCTCAATTAGTCAGCAACCATAGTCCCGCCC
CTAACTCCGCCCATCCCGCCCCTAACTCCGCCCAGTTCCGCCCATTCTCCGCCCCATGGCTGACTAATTT
TTTTTATTTATGCAGAGGCCGAGGCCGCCTCTGCCTCTGAGCTATTCCAGAAGTAGTGAGGAGGCTTTTT
TGGAGGCCTAGGCTTTTGCAAAAAGCTCCCGGGAGCTTGTATATCCATTTTCGGATCTGATCAAGAGACA
GGATGAGGATCGTTTCGCATGATTGAACAAGATGGATTGCACGCAGGTTCTCCGGCCGCTTGGGTGGAGA
GGCTATTCGGCTATGACTGGGCACAACAGACAATCGGCTGCTCTGATGCCGCCGTGTTCCGGCTGTCAGC
GCAGGGGCGCCCGGTTCTTTTTGTCAAGACCGACCTGTCCGGTGCCCTGAATGAACTGCAGGACGAGGCA
GCGCGGCTATCGTGGCTGGCCACGACGGGCGTTCCTTGCGCAGCTGTGCTCGACGTTGTCACTGAAGCGG
GAAGGGACTGGCTGCTATTGGGCGAAGTGCCGGGGCAGGATCTCCTGTCATCTCACCTTGCTCCTGCCGA
GAAAGTATCCATCATGGCTGATGCAATGCGGCGGCTGCATACGCTTGATCCGGCTACCTGCCCATTCGAC
CACCAAGCGAAACATCGCATCGAGCGAGCACGTACTCGGATGGAAGCCGGTCTTGTCGATCAGGATGATC
TGGACGAAGAGCATCAGGGGCTCGCGCCAGCCGAACTGTTCGCCAGGCTCAAGGCGCGCATGCCCGACGG
CGAGGATCTCGTCGTGACCCATGGCGATGCCTGCTTGCCGAATATCATGGTGGAAAATGGCCGCTTTTCT
GGATTCATCGACTGTGGCCGGCTGGGTGTGGCGGACCGCTATCAGGACATAGCGTTGGCTACCCGTGATA
TTGCTGAAGAGCTTGGCGGCGAATGGGCTGACCGCTTCCTCGTGCTTTACGGTATCGCCGCTCCCGATTC
GCAGCGCATCGCCTTCTATCGCCTTCTTGACGAGTTCTTCTGAGCGGGACTCTGGGGTTCGCGAAATGAC
CGACCAAGCGACGCCCAACCTGCCATCACGAGATTTCGATTCCACCGCCGCCTTCTATGAAAGGTTGGGC
TTCGGAATCGTTTTCCGGGACGCCGGCTGGATGATCCTCCAGCGCGGGGATCTCATGCTGGAGTTCTTCG
CCCACCCCAACTTGTTTATTGCAGCTTATAATGGTTACAAATAAAGCAATAGCATCACAAATTTCACAAA
TAAAGCATTTTTTTCACTGCATTCTAGTTGTGGTTTGTCCAAACTCATCAATGTATCTTATCATGTCTGT
ATACCGTCGACCTCTAGCTAGAGCTTGGCGTAATCATGGTCATAGCTGTTTCCTGTGTGAAATTGTTATC
CGCTCACAATTCCACACAACATACGAGCCGGAAGCATAAAGTGTAAAGCCTGGGGTGCCTAATGAGTGAG
CTAACTCACATTAATTGCGTTGCGCTCACTGCCCGCTTTCCAGTCGGGAAACCTGTCGTGCCAGCTGCAT
TAATGAATCGGCCAACGCGCGGGGAGAGGCGGTTTGCGTATTGGGCGCTCTTCCGCTTCCTCGCTCACTG
ACTCGCTGCGCTCGGTCGTTCGGCTGCGGCGAGCGGTATCAGCTCACTCAAAGGCGGTAATACGGTTATC
CACAGAATCAGGGGATAACGCAGGAAAGAACATGTGAGCAAAAGGCCAGCAAAAGGCCAGGAACCGTAAA
AAGGCCGCGTTGCTGGCGTTTTTCCATAGGCTCCGCCCCCCTGACGAGCATCACAAAAATCGACGCTCAA
GTCAGAGGTGGCGAAACCCGACAGGACTATAAAGATACCAGGCGTTTCCCCCTGGAAGCTCCCTCGTGCG
CTCTCCTGTTCCGACCCTGCCGCTTACCGGATACCTGTCCGCCTTTCTCCCTTCGGGAAGCGTGGCGCTT
TCTCATAGCTCACGCTGTAGGTATCTCAGTTCGGTGTAGGTCGTTCGCTCCAAGCTGGGCTGTGTGCACG
AACCCCCCGTTCAGCCCGACCGCTGCGCCTTATCCGGTAACTATCGTCTTGAGTCCAACCCGGTAAGACA
CGACTTATCGCCACTGGCAGCAGCCACTGGTAACAGGATTAGCAGAGCGAGGTATGTAGGCGGTGCTACA
GAGTTCTTGAAGTGGTGGCCTAACTACGGCTACACTAGAAGAACAGTATTTGGTATCTGCGCTCTGCTGA
AGCCAGTTACCTTCGGAAAAAGAGTTGGTAGCTCTTGATCCGGCAAACAAACCACCGCTGGTAGCGGTGG
TTTTTTTGTTTGCAAGCAGCAGATTACGCGCAGAAAAAAAGGATCTCAAGAAGATCCTTTGATCTTTTCT
ACGGGGTCTGACGCTCAGTGGAACGAAAACTCACGTTAAGGGATTTTGGTCATGAGATTATCAAAAAGGA
TCTTCACCTAGATCCTTTTAAATTAAAAATGAAGTTTTAAATCAATCTAAAGTATATATGAGTAAACTTG
GTCTGACAGTTACCAATGCTTAATCAGTGAGGCACCTATCTCAGCGATCTGTCTATTTCGTTCATCCATA
GTTGCCTGACTCCCCGTCGTGTAGATAACTACGATACGGGAGGGCTTACCATCTGGCCCCAGTGCTGCAA
TGATACCGCGAGACCCACGCTCACCGGCTCCAGATTTATCAGCAATAAACCAGCCAGCCGGAAGGGCCGA
GCGCAGAAGTGGTCCTGCAACTTTATCCGCCTCCATCCAGTCTATTAATTGTTGCCGGGAAGCTAGAGTA
AGTAGTTCGCCAGTTAATAGTTTGCGCAACGTTGTTGCCATTGCTACAGGCATCGTGGTGTCACGCTCGT
CGTTTGGTATGGCTTCATTCAGCTCCGGTTCCCAACGATCAAGGCGAGTTACATGATCCCCCATGTTGTG
CAAAAAAGCGGTTAGCTCCTTCGGTCCTCCGATCGTTGTCAGAAGTAAGTTGGCCGCAGTGTTATCACTC
ATGGTTATGGCAGCACTGCATAATTCTCTTACTGTCATGCCATCCGTAAGATGCTTTTCTGTGACTGGTG
AGTACTCAACCAAGTCATTCTGAGAATAGTGTATGCGGCGACCGAGTTGCTCTTGCCCGGCGTCAATACG
GGATAATACCGCGCCACATAGCAGAACTTTAAAAGTGCTCATCATTGGAAAACGTTCTTCGGGGCGAAAA
CTCTCAAGGATCTTACCGCTGTTGAGATCCAGTTCGATGTAACCCACTCGTGCACCCAACTGATCTTCAG
CATCTTTTACTTTCACCAGCGTTTCTGGGTGAGCAAAAACAGGAAGGCAAAATGCCGCAAAAAAGGGAAT
AAGGGCGACACGGAAATGTTGAATACTCATACTCTTCCTTTTTCAATATTATTGAAGCATTTATCAGGGT
TATTGTCTCATGAGCGGATACATATTTGAATGTATTTAGAAAAATAAACAAATAGGGGTTCCGCGCACAT
TTCCCCGAAAAGTGCCACCTGACGTCGACGGATCGGGAGATCTCCCGATCCCCTATGGTGCACTCTCAGT
ACAATCTGCTCTGATGCCGCATAGTTAAGCCAGTATCTGCTCCCTGCTTGTGTGTTGGAGGTCGCTGAGT
AGTGCGCGAGCAAAATTTAAGCTACAACAAGGCAAGGCTTGACCGACAATTGCATGAAGAATCTGCTTAG
GGTTAGGCGTTTTGCGCTGCTTCGCGATGTACGGGCCAGATAT
Features (pLannotate 1.2.2; 18 found; start..end, strand, type, name):
      8..387     +  enhancer       CMV enhancer: human cytomegalovirus immediate early enhancer
    388..591     +  promoter       CMV promoter: human cytomegalovirus (CMV) immediate early promoter
    718..4473    +  CDS            S (sequence partly withheld): SPIKE_SARS2 - Experimental evidence at protein level: Swiss-Prot protein existence level 1. [Spike glycoprotein]: May down-regulate host tetherin (BST2) by lysosomal degradation, thereby counteracting its antiviral activity. From Severe acute respiratory syndrome coronavirus 2 (2019-nCoV) (SARS-CoV-2).
   4585..4633    +  polyA_signal   HSV TK poly(A) signal: herpes simplex virus thymidine kinase polyadenylation signal (Cole and Stacy, 1985)
   4724..4740    -  polyA_signal   bGH poly(A) signal (fragment): bovine growth hormone polyadenylation signal
   4835..5263    +  rep_origin     f1 ori (sequence partly withheld): f1 bacteriophage origin of replication; arrow indicates direction of (+) strand synthesis
   5277..5606    +  promoter       SV40 promoter: SV40 enhancer and early promoter
   5673..6464    +  CDS            neo: KKA2_KLEPN - Also known as kan, nptII. Experimental evidence at protein level: Swiss-Prot protein existence level 1. Resistance to kanamycin, neomycin, paromomycin, ribostamycin, butirosin and gentamicin B. From Klebsiella pneumoniae.
   6490..6648    +  CDS            ble (fragment): BLE_KLEPN - Experimental evidence at protein level: Swiss-Prot protein existence level 1. Binding protein with a strong affinity to the bleomycin family of antibiotics. Binds to CL990; an antimitotic-antibiotic compound. From Klebsiella pneumoniae.
   6643..6764    +  polyA_signal   SV40 poly(A) signal: SV40 polyadenylation signal
   6837..6853    -  protein_bind   lac operator: The lac repressor binds to the lac operator to inhibit transcription in E. coli. This inhibition can be relieved by adding lactose or isopropyl-β-D-thiogalactopyranoside (IPTG). lac repressor encoded by lacI
   6861..6891    -  promoter       lac promoter: promoter for the E. coli lac operon
   6906..6927    -  protein_bind   CAP binding site: CAP binding activates transcription in the presence of cAMP. E. coli catabolite activator protein
   6940..7032    -  CDS            lacI (fragment): lac repressor; lacI; The lac repressor binds to the lac operator to inhibit transcription in E. coli. This inhibition can be relieved by adding lactose or isopropyl-β-D-thiogalactopyranoside (IPTG).
   7215..7803    -  rep_origin     ori: high-copy-number ColE1/pMB1/pBR322/pUC origin of replication
   7974..8834    -  CDS            AmpR: β-lactamase; bla; confers resistance to ampicillin, carbenicillin, and related antibiotics
   8835..8939    -  promoter       AmpR promoter: bla
   8998..9050    -  misc_feature   bom (fragment): basis of mobility region from pBR322
