[The description below was written by a language model from this plasmid's Addgene catalogue record and pLannotate feature annotations shown in this document.]
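Description:
pcDNA3.3_SARS2_omicron_BA.1 is a mammalian expression plasmid built on the pcDNA3.3 backbone that encodes the spike glycoprotein of the SARS-CoV-2 omicron BA.1 variant. It is propagated in E. coli from a high-copy ColE1/pUC-type origin under ampicillin selection (AmpR with its own bla promoter), and it also carries an f1 phage origin. A separate cassette, made up of the SV40 enhancer/early promoter, the neomycin phosphotransferase gene and an SV40 polyadenylation signal, would allow G418 selection in mammalian cells. The catalogue lists the total size as about 8.8 kb, whereas the sequenced record is about 9.2 kb. The remaining annotations are short backbone remnants: fragments of ble, lacI, bGH poly(A) and bom, plus lac promoter/operator elements.

The payload is a roughly 3.8 kb spike open reading frame cloned between BamHI and XhoI sites, both retained. It is driven by the human CMV immediate-early enhancer and promoter and terminated by the HSV thymidine kinase polyadenylation signal. The record notes a "c terminal D18" mutation, which most likely denotes deletion of the last 18 residues of the cytoplasmic tail. This truncation is commonly used to improve spike incorporation into pseudotyped particles. The insert fragment was synthesized rather than cloned from virus.

Although the catalogue classes the plasmid as lentiviral/retroviral, the feature table shows no LTRs, packaging signal or other viral vector elements. It therefore acts as an envelope-expression plasmid, co-transfected with separate packaging and reporter constructs to make spike-pseudotyped virus. Such pseudoviruses are typically used in entry and neutralization assays, which fits the associated study of broadly neutralizing antibodies against the coronavirus fusion peptide.
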