Addgene plasmid #180375: pcDNA3.3_SARS2_omicron_BA.1
Purpose: Pseudovirus plasmid expressing SARS-CoV-2 omicron BA.1 strain spike protein
Depositing lab: David Nemazee. Depositing organization: Scripps California (The Scripps Research Institute). Publication: Broadly neutralizing antibodies target the coronavirus fusion peptide. Dacon C, Tucker C, Peng L, Lee CD, Lin TH, Yuan M, Cong Y, Wang L, Purser L, Williams JK, Pyo CW, Kosik I, Hu Z, Zhao M, Mohan D, Cooper AJR, Peterson M, Skinner J, Dixit S, Kollins E, Huzella L, Perry D, Byrum R, Lembirik S, Drawbaugh D, Eaton B, Zhang Y, Yang ES, Chen M, Leung K, Weinberg RS, Pegu A, Geraghty DE, Davidson E, Douagi I, Moir S, Yewdell JW, Schmaljohn C, Crompton PD, Holbrook MR, Nemazee D, Mascola JR, Wilson IA, Tan J. Science. 2022 Jul 12:eabq3773. doi: 10.1126/science.abq3773. PubMed 35857439.
Backbone
  Vector backbone: pcDNA3.3
  Backbone size w/o insert (bp): 5500
  Total vector size (bp): 8800
  Vector type: Mammalian Expression, Lentiviral, Retroviral
Growth in bacteria
  Bacterial resistance: Ampicillin, 100 μg/mL
  Growth temperature: 37°C
  Growth strain: DH5alpha
  Copy number: High Copy
Gene/Insert
  Gene/Insert name: Spike (omicron BA.1 variant)
  Species: SARS-CoV-2
  Insert size (bp): 3800
  Mutation: c terminal D18
  Entrez Gene: S (a.k.a. GU280_gp02, spike glycoprotein)
  Promoter: CMV
  Cloning method: Restriction Enzyme; 5′ cloning site BamHI (not destroyed); 3′ cloning site XhoI (not destroyed)
  Sequencing primers: 5′ CMV-F; 3′ TK_pA-R
Resource information
  A portion of this plasmid was derived from a plasmid made by: The insertion fragment was synthesized by Dennis Burton lab.
Terms and licenses: Academic/Nonprofit Terms; Industry Terms: Not Available to Industry
Depositor comments: Please visit https://www.biorxiv.org/content/10.1101/2022.04.11.487879v1 for bioRxiv preprint.
How to cite: pcDNA3.3_SARS2_omicron_BA.1 was a gift from David Nemazee (Addgene plasmid # 180375 ; http://n2t.net/addgene:180375 ; RRID:Addgene_180375)
