>Addgene plasmid #180375 | pcDNA3.3_SARS2_omicron_BA.1 | depositor partial sequence | sequence record 350402 | Spike
ATGTTTGTGTTCCTGGTGCTGCTGCCACTGGTGTCCAGCCAGTGTGTGAACCTGACCACCAGGACCCAAC
TTCCTCCTGCCTACACCAACTCCTTCACCAGGGGAGTCTACTACCCTGACAAGGTGTTCAGGTCCTCTGT
GCTGCACAGCACCCAGGACCTGTTCCTGCCATTCTTCAGCAATGTGACCTGGTTCCATGTCATCTCTGGC
ACCAATGGCACCAAGAGGTTTGACAACCCTGTGCTGCCATTCAATGATGGAGTCTACTTTGCCAGCATAG
AGAAGAGCAACATCATCAGGGGCTGGATTTTTGGCACCACCCTGGACAGCAAGACCCAGTCCCTGCTGAT
TGTGAACAATGCCACCAATGTGGTGATTAAGGTGTGTGAGTTCCAGTTCTGTAATGACCCATTCCTGGAC
CACAAGAACAACAAGTCCTGGATGGAGTCTGAGTTCAGGGTCTACTCCTCTGCCAACAACTGTACCTTTG
AATATGTGAGCCAACCATTCCTGATGGACTTGGAGGGCAAGCAGGGCAACTTCAAGAACCTGAGGGAGTT
TGTGTTCAAGAACATTGATGGCTACTTCAAGATTTACAGCAAACACACACCAATCATAGTGAGGGAGCCA
GAAGACCTGCCACAGGGCTTCTCTGCCTTGGAACCACTGGTGGACCTGCCAATTGGCATCAACATCACCA
GGTTCCAGACCCTGCTGGCTCTGCACAGGTCCTACCTGACACCTGGAGACTCCTCCTCTGGCTGGACAGC
AGGAGCAGCAGCCTACTATGTGGGCTACCTCCAACCAAGGACCTTCCTGCTGAAATACAATGAGAATGGC
ACCATCACAGATGCTGTGGACTGTGCCCTGGACCCACTGTCTGAGACCAAGTGTACCCTGAAATCCTTCA
CAGTGGAGAAGGGCATCTACCAGACCAGCAACTTCAGGGTCCAACCAACAGAGAGCATTGTGAGGTTTCC
AAACATCACC
[585 nt withheld, positions 991-1575]
AAGAGCACCAACCTGGTGAAGAACAAGTGTGTGAACTTCAACTTCAATGGACTGAAAGGCACAGGAGTGC
TGACAGAGAGCAACAAGAAGTTCCTGCCATTCCAACAGTTTGGCAGGGACATTGCTGACACCACAGATGC
TGTGAGGGACCCACAGACCTTGGAGATTCTGGACATCACACCATGTTCCTTTGGAGGAGTGTCTGTGATT
ACACCTGGCACCAACACCAGCAACCAGGTGGCTGTGCTCTACCAGGGTGTGAACTGTACTGAGGTGCCTG
TGGCTATCCATGCTGACCAACTTACACCAACCTGGAGGGTCTACAGCACAGGCAGCAATGTGTTCCAGAC
CAGGGCTGGCTGTCTGATTGGAGCAGAGTATGTGAACAACTCCTATGAGTGTGACATCCCAATTGGAGCA
GGCATCTGTGCCTCCTACCAGACCCAGACCAAGAGCCATAGGAGGGCAAGGTCTGTGGCAAGCCAGAGCA
TCATTGCCTACACAATGAGTCTGGGAGCAGAGAACTCTGTGGCTTACAGCAACAACAGCATTGCCATCCC
AACCAACTTCACCATCTCTGTGACCACAGAGATTCTGCCTGTGAGTATGACCAAGACCTCTGTGGACTGT
ACAATGTATATCTGTGGAGACAGCACAGAGTGTAGCAACCTGCTGCTCCAATATGGCTCCTTCTGTACCC
AACTTAAGAGGGCTCTGACAGGCATTGCTGTGGAACAGGACAAGAACACCCAGGAGGTGTTTGCCCAGGT
GAAGCAGATTTACAAGACACCTCCAATCAAGTACTTTGGAGGCTTCAACTTCAGCCAGATTCTGCCTGAC
CCAAGCAAGCCAAGCAAGAGGTCCTTCATTGAGGACCTGCTGTTCAACAAGGTGACCCTGGCTGATGCTG
GCTTCATCAAGCAATATGGAGACTGTCTGGGAGACATTGCTGCCAGGGACCTGATTTGTGCCCAGAAGTT
CAAGGGACTGACAGTGCTGCCTCCACTGCTGACAGATGAGATGATTGCCCAATACACCTCTGCCCTGCTG
GCTGGCACCATCACCTCTGGCTGGACCTTTGGAGCAGGAGCAGCCCTCCAAATCCCATTTGCTATGCAGA
TGGCTTACAGGTTCAATGGCATTGGAGTGACCCAGAATGTGCTCTATGAGAACCAGAAACTGATTGCCAA
CCAGTTCAACTCTGCCATTGGCAAGATTCAGGACTCCCTGTCCAGCACAGCCTCTGCCCTGGGCAAACTC
CAAGATGTGGTGAACCATAATGCCCAGGCTCTGAACACCCTGGTGAAGCAACTTTCCAGCAAGTTTGGAG
CCATCTCCTCTGTGCTGAATGACATCTTCAGCAGACTGGACAAGGTGGAGGCTGAGGTCCAGATTGACAG
ACTGATTACAGGCAGACTCCAATCCCTCCAAACCTATGTGACCCAACAACTTATCAGGGCTGCTGAGATT
AGGGCATCTGCCAACCTGGCTGCCACCAAGATGAGTGAGTGTGTGCTGGGACAAAGCAAGAGGGTGGACT
TCTGTGGCAAGGGCTACCACCTGATGAGTTTTCCACAGTCTGCCCCTCATGGAGTGGTGTTCCTGCATGT
GACCTATGTGCCTGCCCAGGAGAAGAACTTCACCACAGCCCCTGCCATCTGCCATGATGGCAAGGCTCAC
TTTCCAAGGGAGGGAGTGTTTGTGAGCAATGGCACCCACTGGTTTGTGACCCAGAGGAACTTCTATGAAC
CACAGATTATCACCACAGACAACACCTTTGTGTCTGGCAACTGTGATGTGGTGATTGGCATTGTGAACAA
CACAGTCTATGACCCACTCCAACCTGAACTGGACTCCTTCAAGGAGGAACTGGACAAATACTTCAAGAAC
CACACCAGCCCTGATGTGGACCTGGGAGACATCTCTGGCATCAATGCCTCTGTGGTGAACATCCAGAAGG
AGATTGACAGACTGAATGAGGTGGCTAAGAACCTGAATGAGTCCCTGATTGACCTCCAAGAACTGGGCAA
ATATGAACAATACATCAAGTGGCCATGGTACATCTGGCTGGGCTTCATTGCTGGACTGATTGCCATTGTG
ATGGTGACCATAATGCTGTGTTGTATGACCTCCTGTTGTTCCTGTCTGAAAGGCTGTTGTTCCTGTGGCT
CCTGTTGTAAGTGA
